>Addgene plasmid #13027 | pcDNA3-TRAM-CFP | depositor full sequence | sequence record 7425 | Author sequence
GACGGATCGGGAGATCTCCCGATCCCCTATGGTCGACTCTCAGTACAATCTGCTCTGATGCCGCATAGTT
AAGCCAGTATCTGCTCCCTGCTTGTGTGTTGGAGGTCGCTGAGTAGTGCGCGAGCAAAATTTAAGCTACA
ACAAGGCAAGGCTTGACCGACAATTGCATGAAGAATCTGCTTAGGGTTAGGCGTTTTGCGCTGCTTCGCG
ATGTACGGGCCAGATATACGCGTTGACATTGATTATTGACTAGTTATTAATAGTAATCAATTACGGGGTC
ATTAGTTCATAGCCCATATATGGAGTTCCGCGTTACATAACTTACGGTAAATGGCCCGCCTGGCTGACCG
CCCAACGACCCCCGCCCATTGACGTCAATAATGACGTATGTTCCCATAGTAACGCCAATAGGGACTTTCC
ATTGACGTCAATGGGTGGACTATTTACGGTAAACTGCCCACTTGGCAGTACATCAAGTGTATCATATGCC
AAGTACGCCCCCTATTGACGTCAATGACGGTAAATGGCCCGCCTGGCATTATGCCCAGTACATGACCTTA
TGGGACTTTCCTACTTGGCAGTACATCTACGTATTAGTCATCGCTATTACCATGGTGATGCGGTTTTGGC
AGTACATCAATGGGCGTGGATAGCGGTTTGACTCACGGGGATTTCCAAGTCTCCACCCCATTGACGTCAA
TGGGAGTTTGTTTTGGCACCAAAATCAACGGGACTTTCCAAAATGTCGTAACAACTCCGCCCCATTGACG
CAAATGGGCGGTAGGCGTGTACGGTGGGAGGTCTATATAAGCAGAGCTCTCTGGCTAACTAGAGAACCCA
CTGCTTACTGGCTTATCGAAATTAATACGACTCACTATAGGGAGACCCAAGCTTGGTACCGAGCTCGGAT
CCATGGGTATCGGGAAGTCTAAAATAAATTCCTGCCCTCTTTCTCTCTCTTGGGGTAAAAGGCACAGTGT
GGATACAAGTCCAGGATATCATGAGTCAGATTCCAAGAAGTCTGAAGATCTATCCTTGTGTAATGTTGCT
GAGCACAGCAATACAACAGAGGGGCCAACAGGAAAGCAGGAGGGAGCTCAGAGCGTGGAAGAGATGTTTG
AAGAAGAAGCTGAAGAAGAGGTGTTCCTCAAATTTGTGATATTGCATGCAGAAGATGACACAGATGAAGC
CCTCAGAGTCCAGAATCTGCTACAAGATGACTTTGGTATCAAACCCGGAATAATCTTTGCTGAGATGCCA
TGTGGCAGACAGCATTTACAGAATTTAGATGATGCTGTAAATGGGTCTGCATGGACAATCTTATTACTGA
CTGAAAACTTTTTAAGAGATACTTGGTGTAATTTCCAGTTCTATACGTCCCTAATGAACTCCGTTAACAG
GCAGCATAAATACAACTCTGTTATACCCATGCGGCCCCTGAACAATCCCCTTCCCCGAGAAAGGACTCCC
TTTGCCCTCCAAACCATCAATGCCTTAGAGGAAGAAAGTCGTGGATTTCCTACACAAGTAGAAAGAATTT
TTCAGGAGTCTGTGTATAAGACACAACAAACTATATGGAAAGAGACAAGAAATATGGTACAAAGACAATT
TATTGCCCTCGAGATGGTGAGCAAGGGCGAGGAGCTGTTCACCGGGGTGGTGCCCATCCTGGTCGAGCTG
GACGGCGACGTAAACGGCCACAGGTTCAGCGTGTCCGGCGAGGGCGAGGGCGATGCCACCTACGGCAAGC
TGACCCTGAAGTTCATCTGCACCACCGGCAAGCTGCCCGTGCCCTGGCCCACCCTCGTGACCACCCTGAC
CTGGGGCGTGCAGTGCTTCAGCCGCTACCCCGACCACATGAAGCAGCACGACTTCTTCAAGTCCGCCATG
CCCGAAGGCTACGTCCAGGAGCGTACCATCTTCTTCAAGGACGACGGCAACTACAAGACCCGCGCCGAGG
TGAAGTTCGAGGGCGACACCCTGGTGAACCGCATCGAGCTGAAGGGCATCGACTTCAAGGAGGACGGCAA
CATCCTGGGGCACAAGCTGGAGTACAACTACATCAGCCACAACGTCTATATCACCGCCGACAAGCAGAAG
AACGGCATCAAGGCCCACTTCAAGATCCGCCACAACATCGAGGACGGCAGCGTGCAGCTCGCCGACCACT
ACCAGCAGAACACCCCCATCGGCGACGGCCCCGTGCTGCTGCCCGACAACCACTACCTGAGCACCCAGTC
CGCCCTGAGCAAAGACCCCAACGAGAAGCGCGATCACATGGTCCTGCTGGAGTTCGTGACCGCCGCCGGG
ATCACTCTCGGCATGGACGAGCTGTACAAGTAATCTAGAGGGCCCTATTCTATAGTGTCACCTAAATGCT
AGAGCTCGCTGATCAGCCTCGACTGTGCCTTCTAGTTGCCAGCCATCTGTTGTTTGCCCCTCCCCCGTGC
CTTCCTTGACCCTGGAAGGTGCCACTCCCACTGTCCTTTCCTAATAAAATGAGGAAATTGCATCGCATTG
TCTGAGTAGGTGTCATTCTATTCTGGGGGGTGGGGTGGGGCAGGACAGCAAGGGGGAGGATTGGGAAGAC
AATAGCAGGCATGCTGGGGATGCGGTGGGCTCTATGGCTTCTGAGGCGGAAAGAACCAGCTGGGGCTCTA
GGGGGTATCCCC
[124 nt withheld, positions 2673-2796]
C
[32 nt withheld, positions 2798-2829]
CA
[57 nt withheld, positions 2832-2888]
A
[49 nt withheld, positions 2890-2938]
CCTTTGACGTTGGAGTCCACGTTCTTT
[37 nt withheld, positions 2966-3002]
ACCCTATCTCGGTCTATTCTTTTGATTTATAAGGGATTTTGGGGATTTCGGCCTATTGGTTAAAAAATGA
GCTGATTTAACAAAAATTTAACGCGAATTAATTCTGTGGAATGTGTGTCAGTTAGGGTGTGGAAAGTCCC
CAGGCTCCCCAGGCAGGCAGAAGTATGCAAAGCATGCATCTCAATTAGTCAGCAACCAGGTGTGGAAAGT
CCCCAGGCTCCCCAGCAGGCAGAAGTATGCAAAGCATGCATCTCAATTAGTCAGCAACCATAGTCCCGCC
CCTAACTCCGCCCATCCCGCCCCTAACTCCGCCCAGTTCCGCCCATTCTCCGCCCCATGGCTGACTAATT
TTTTTTATTTATGCAGAGGCCGAGGCCGCCTCTGCCTCTGAGCTATTCCAGAAGTAGTGAGGAGGCTTTT
TTGGAGGCCTAGGCTTTTGCAAAAAGCTCCCGGGAGCTTGTATATCCATTTTCGGATCTGATCAAGAGAC
AGGATGAGGATCGTTTCGCATGATTGAACAAGATGGATTGCACGCAGGTTCTCCGGCCGCTTGGGTGGAG
AGGCTATTCGGCTATGACTGGGCACAACAGACAATCGGCTGCTCTGATGCCGCCGTGTTCCGGCTGTCAG
CGCAGGGGCGCCCGGTTCTTTTTGTCAAGACCGACCTGTCCGGTGCCCTGAATGAACTGCAGGACGAGGC
AGCGCGGCTATCGTGGCTGGCCACGACGGGCGTTCCTTGCGCAGCTGTGCTCGACGTTGTCACTGAAGCG
GGAAGGGACTGGCTGCTATTGGGCGAAGTGCCGGGGCAGGATCTCCTGTCATCTCACCTTGCTCCTGCCG
AGAAAGTATCCATCATGGCTGATGCAATGCGGCGGCTGCATACGCTTGATCCGGCTACCTGCCCATTCGA
CCACCAAGCGAAACATCGCATCGAGCGAGCACGTACTCGGATGGAAGCCGGTCTTGTCGATCAGGATGAT
CTGGACGAAGAGCATCAGGGGCTCGCGCCAGCCGAACTGTTCGCCAGGCTCAAGGCGCGCATGCCCGACG
GCGAGGATCTCGTCGTGACCCATGGCGATGCCTGCTTGCCGAATATCATGGTGGAAAATGGCCGCTTTTC
TGGATTCATCGACTGTGGCCGGCTGGGTGTGGCGGACCGCTATCAGGACATAGCGTTGGCTACCCGTGAT
ATTGCTGAAGAGCTTGGCGGCGAATGGGCTGACCGCTTCCTCGTGCTTTACGGTATCGCCGCTCCCGATT
CGCAGCGCATCGCCTTCTATCGCCTTCTTGACGAGTTCTTCTGAGCGGGACTCTGGGGTTCGAAATGACC
GACCAAGCGACGCCCAACCTGCCATCACGAGATTTCGATTCCACCGCCGCCTTCTATGAAAGGTTGGGCT
TCGGAATCGTTTTCCGGGACGCCGGCTGGATGATCCTCCAGCGCGGGGATCTCATGCTGGAGTTCTTCGC
CCACCCCAACTTGTTTATTGCAGCTTATAATGGTTACAAATAAAGCAATAGCATCACAAATTTCACAAAT
AAAGCATTTTTTTCACTGCATTCTAGTTGTGGTTTGTCCAAACTCATCAATGTATCTTATCATGTCTGTA
TACCGTCGACCTCTAGCTAGAGCTTGGCGTAATCATGGTCATAGCTGTTTCCTGTGTGAAATTGTTATCC
GCTCACAATTCCACACAACATACGAGCCGGAAGCATAAAGTGTAAAGCCTGGGGTGCCTAATGAGTGAGC
TAACTCACATTAATTGCGTTGCGCTCACTGCCCGCTTTCCAGTCGGGAAACCTGTCGTGCCAGCTGCATT
AATGAATCGGCCAACGCGCGGGGAGAGGCGGTTTGCGTATTGGGCGCTCTTCCGCTTCCTCGCTCACTGA
CTCGCTGCGCTCGGTCGTTCGGCTGCGGCGAGCGGTATCAGCTCACTCAAAGGCGGTAATACGGTTATCC
ACAGAATCAGGGGATAACGCAGGAAAGAACATGTGAGCAAAAGGCCAGCAAAAGGCCAGGAACCGTAAAA
AGGCCGCGTTGCTGGCGTTTTTCCATAGGCTCCGCCCCCCTGACGAGCATCACAAAAATCGACGCTCAAG
TCAGAGGTGGCGAAACCCGACAGGACTATAAAGATACCAGGCGTTTCCCCCTGGAAGCTCCCTCGTGCGC
TCTCCTGTTCCGACCCTGCCGCTTACCGGATACCTGTCCGCCTTTCTCCCTTCGGGAAGCGTGGCGCTTT
CTCAATGCTCACGCTGTAGGTATCTCAGTTCGGTGTAGGTCGTTCGCTCCAAGCTGGGCTGTGTGCACGA
ACCCCCCGTTCAGCCCGACCGCTGCGCCTTATCCGGTAACTATCGTCTTGAGTCCAACCCGGTAAGACAC
GACTTATCGCCACTGGCAGCAGCCACTGGTAACAGGATTAGCAGAGCGAGGTATGTAGGCGGTGCTACAG
AGTTCTTGAAGTGGTGGCCTAACTACGGCTACACTAGAAGGACAGTATTTGGTATCTGCGCTCTGCTGAA
GCCAGTTACCTTCGGAAAAAGAGTTGGTAGCTCTTGATCCGGCAAACAAACCACCGCTGGTAGCGGTGGT
TTTTTTGTTTGCAAGCAGCAGATTACGCGCAGAAAAAAAGGATCTCAAGAAGATCCTTTGATCTTTTCTA
CGGGGTCTGACGCTCAGTGGAACGAAAACTCACGTTAAGGGATTTTGGTCATGAGATTATCAAAAAGGAT
CTTCACCTAGATCCTTTTAAATTAAAAATGAAGTTTTAAATCAATCTAAAGTATATATGAGTAAACTTGG
TCTGACAGTTACCAATGCTTAATCAGTGAGGCACCTATCTCAGCGATCTGTCTATTTCGTTCATCCATAG
TTGCCTGACTCCCCGTCGTGTAGATAACTACGATACGGGAGGGCTTACCATCTGGCCCCAGTGCTGCAAT
GATACCGCGAGACCCACGCTCACCGGCTCCAGATTTATCAGCAATAAACCAGCCAGCCGGAAGGGCCGAG
CGCAGAAGTGGTCCTGCAACTTTATCCGCCTCCATCCAGTCTATTAATTGTTGCCGGGAAGCTAGAGTAA
GTAGTTCGCCAGTTAATAGTTTGCGCAACGTTGTTGCCATTGCTACAGGCATCGTGGTGTCACGCTCGTC
GTTTGGTATGGCTTCATTCAGCTCCGGTTCCCAACGATCAAGGCGAGTTACATGATCCCCCATGTTGTGC
AAAAAAGCGGTTAGCTCCTTCGGTCCTCCGATCGTTGTCAGAAGTAAGTTGGCCGCAGTGTTATCACTCA
TGGTTATGGCAGCACTGCATAATTCTCTTACTGTCATGCCATCCGTAAGATGCTTTTCTGTGACTGGTGA
GTACTCAACCAAGTCATTCTGAGAATAGTGTATGCGGCGACCGAGTTGCTCTTGCCCGGCGTCAATACGG
GATAATACCGCGCCACATAGCAGAACTTTAAAAGTGCTCATCATTGGAAAACGTTCTTCGGGGCGAAAAC
TCTCAAGGATCTTACCGCTGTTGAGATCCAGTTCGATGTAACCCACTCGTGCACCCAACTGATCTTCAGC
ATCTTTTACTTTCACCAGCGTTTCTGGGTGAGCAAAAACAGGAAGGCAAAATGCCGCAAAAAAGGGAATA
AGGGCGACACGGAAATGTTGAATACTCATACTCTTCCTTTTTCAATATTATTGAAGCATTTATCAGGGTT
ATTGTCTCATGAGCGGATACATATTTGAATGTATTTAGAAAAATAAACAAATAGGGGTTCCGCGCACATT
TCCCCGAAAAGTGCCACCTGACGTC
Features (pLannotate 1.2.2; 22 found; start..end, strand, type, name):
     36..80      -  misc_feature   bom (fragment): basis of mobility region from pBR322
    235..614     +  enhancer       CMV enhancer: human cytomegalovirus immediate early enhancer
    615..818     +  promoter       CMV promoter: human cytomegalovirus (CMV) immediate early promoter
    814..847     +  LTR            5' LTR (truncated) (fragment): truncated 5' long terminal repeat (LTR) from HIV-1
    863..881     +  promoter       T7 promoter: promoter for bacteriophage T7 RNA polymerase
    913..1617    +  CDS            TICAM2: TCAM2_HUMAN - Also known as TIRAP3, TIRP, TRAM. Experimental evidence at protein level: Swiss-Prot protein existence level 1. [Isoform 2]: Proposed to inhibit LPS-TLR4 signaling at the late endosome by interaction with isoform 1 thereby disrupting the association of isoform 1 with TICAM1. May be involved in TLR4 degradation in late endosomes. From Homo sapiens (Human).
   1624..2343    +  CDS            CFP: cyan variant of GFP mammalian codon-optimized
   2359..2377    -  promoter       SP6 promoter: promoter for bacteriophage SP6 RNA polymerase
   2403..2627    +  polyA_signal   bGH poly(A) signal: bovine growth hormone polyadenylation signal
   2631..2652    +  promoter       SV40 promoter (fragment): SV40 enhancer and early promoter
   2673..3101    +  rep_origin     f1 ori (sequence partly withheld): f1 bacteriophage origin of replication; arrow indicates direction of (+) strand synthesis
   3115..3445    +  promoter       SV40 promoter: SV40 enhancer and early promoter
   3512..4303    +  CDS            neo: KKA2_KLEPN - Also known as kan, nptII. Experimental evidence at protein level: Swiss-Prot protein existence level 1. Resistance to kanamycin, neomycin, paromomycin, ribostamycin, butirosin and gentamicin B. From Klebsiella pneumoniae.
   4327..4485    +  CDS            ble (fragment): BLE_KLEPN - Experimental evidence at protein level: Swiss-Prot protein existence level 1. Binding protein with a strong affinity to the bleomycin family of antibiotics. Binds to CL990; an antimitotic-antibiotic compound. From Klebsiella pneumoniae.
   4480..4601    +  polyA_signal   SV40 poly(A) signal: SV40 polyadenylation signal
   4674..4690    -  protein_bind   lac operator: The lac repressor binds to the lac operator to inhibit transcription in E. coli. This inhibition can be relieved by adding lactose or isopropyl-β-D-thiogalactopyranoside (IPTG). lac repressor encoded by lacI
   4698..4728    -  promoter       lac promoter: promoter for the E. coli lac operon
   4743..4764    -  protein_bind   CAP binding site: CAP binding activates transcription in the presence of cAMP. E. coli catabolite activator protein
   4777..4869    -  CDS            lacI (fragment): lac repressor; lacI; The lac repressor binds to the lac operator to inhibit transcription in E. coli. This inhibition can be relieved by adding lactose or isopropyl-β-D-thiogalactopyranoside (IPTG).
   5052..5640    -  rep_origin     ori: high-copy-number ColE1/pMB1/pBR322/pUC origin of replication
   5811..6671    -  CDS            AmpR: β-lactamase; bla; confers resistance to ampicillin, carbenicillin, and related antibiotics
   6672..6776    -  promoter       AmpR promoter: bla
