[The description below was written by a language model from this plasmid's Addgene catalogue record and pLannotate feature annotations shown in this document.]
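Description:
pcDNA3-TRAM-CFP is a mammalian expression plasmid built on a pcDNA3-CFP backbone, encoding human TRAM (TICAM2, also called TIRP or TICAM-2), a Toll-like receptor adaptor molecule, fused at its C terminus to cyan fluorescent protein. The 705 bp TRAM coding sequence was inserted between BamHI and XhoI sites, both of which remain intact. It sits immediately upstream of a mammalian codon-optimized CFP open reading frame, so the two are expressed as a single fusion protein. Transcription is driven by the human cytomegalovirus immediate early enhancer and promoter and terminated by the bovine growth hormone polyadenylation signal. A T7 promoter lies upstream of the insert and an SP6 promoter lies in the opposite orientation downstream of CFP; such sites are commonly used for sequencing or in vitro transcription.

The full depositor sequence is about 6.8 kb, consistent with the stated backbone and insert sizes. In E. coli the plasmid replicates from a high-copy ColE1/pUC-type origin and is selected with ampicillin through the β-lactamase gene. An f1 origin is also present, which allows production of single-stranded DNA. For selection in mammalian cells, an SV40 early promoter drives the neomycin phosphotransferase gene followed by an SV40 polyadenylation signal, permitting G418 selection of stable transfectants. Several short annotated fragments (bom, HIV-1 LTR, ble, lacI and the lac promoter/operator elements) appear to be backbone remnants or partial automated matches rather than functional parts of the design.

The record does not state a specific purpose. A CFP-tagged adaptor of this kind would suit visualizing TRAM localization in live or fixed cells, or pairing with other spectral variants for co-localization or FRET-type studies of TLR signalling.
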