Addgene plasmid #13027: pcDNA3-TRAM-CFP
Depositing lab: Doug Golenbock.
Backbone
  Vector backbone: pcDNA3-CFP
  Backbone size w/o insert (bp): 6100
  Vector type: Mammalian Expression
  Selectable markers: Neomycin (select with G418)
Growth in bacteria
  Bacterial resistance: Ampicillin, 100 μg/mL
  Growth temperature: 37°C
  Growth strain: DH5alpha
  Copy number: High Copy
Gene/Insert
  Gene/Insert name: Toll-like Receptor Adaptor Molecule (alt names: TRAM; TIRP; TICAM-2)
  Species: H. sapiens (human)
  Insert size (bp): 705
  GenBank ID: BC109266
  Entrez Gene: TICAM2 (a.k.a. MyD88-4, TICAM-2, TIRAP3, TIRP, TRAM)
  Tag / fusion protein: CFP (C terminal on backbone)
  Cloning method: Restriction Enzyme; 5′ cloning site BamHI (not destroyed); 3′ cloning site XhoI (not destroyed)
  Sequencing primers: 5′ T7; 3′ GTCTTGTAGTTGCCGTCGTC
Terms and licenses: Academic/Nonprofit Terms; Industry Terms: Not Available to Industry
Depositor comments: The primer for sequencing out the 5' end of the GFP based constructs (GFP/EGFP, CFP, YFP) is 5'- GTCTTGTAGTTGCCGTCGTC -3'
How to cite: pcDNA3-TRAM-CFP was a gift from Doug Golenbock (Addgene plasmid # 13027 ; http://n2t.net/addgene:13027 ; RRID:Addgene_13027)
