>Addgene plasmid #13027 | pcDNA3-TRAM-CFP | addgene partial sequence | sequence record 19712 | EXFP-R 5'-GTCTTGTAGTTGCCGTCGTC-3'
TAGCCTTCGGGCATGGCGGACTTGAAGAAGTCGTGCTGCTTCATGTGGTCGGGGTAGCGGCTGAAGCACT
GCACGCCCCAGGTCAGGGTGGTCACGAGGGTGGGCCAGGGCACGGGCAGCTTGCCGGTGGTGCAGATGAA
CTTCAGGGTCAGCTTGCCGTAGGTGGCATCGCCCTCGCCCTCGCCGGACACGCTGAACCTGTGGCCGTTT
ACGTCGCCGTCCAGCTCGACCAGGATGGGCACCACCCCGGTGAACAGCTCCTCGCCCTTGCTCACCATCT
CGAGGGCAATAAATTGTCTTTGTACCATATTTCTTGTCTCTTTCCATATAGTTTGTTGTGTCTTATACAC
AGACTCCTGAAAAATTCTTTCTACTTGTGTAGGAAATCCACGACTTTCTTCCTCTAAGGCATTGATGGTT
TGGAGGGCAAAGGGAGTCCTTTCTCGGGGAAGGGGATTGTTCAGGGGCCGCATGGGTATAACAGAGTTGT
ATTTATGCTGCCTGTTAACGGAGTTCATTAGGGACGTATAGAACTGGAAATTACACCAAGTATCTCTTAA
AAAGTTTTCAGTCAGTAATAAGATTGTCCATGCAGACCCATTTACAGCATCATCTAAATTCTGTAAATGC
TGTCTGCCACATGGCATCTCAGCAAAGATTATTCCGGGTTTGATACCAAAGTCATCTTGTAGCAGATTCT
GGACTCTGAGGGCTTCATCTGTGTCATCTTCTGCATGCAATATCACAAATTTGAGGAACACCTCTTCTTC
A
